Addgene plasmid #229489: JD183
Purpose: Ef1a promoter driving expression of adenoviral L4-33k gene
Depositing lab: Nerea Zabaleta. Depositing organization: Schepens Eye Research Institute. Publication: E2A, VA RNA I, and L4-22k adenoviral helper genes are sufficient for AAV production in HEK293 cells. Doshi J, Couto E, Staiti J, Vandenberghe LH, Zabaleta N. Mol Ther Methods Clin Dev. 2024 Nov 13;32(4):101376. doi: 10.1016/j.omtm.2024.101376. eCollection 2024 Dec 12. PubMed 39670178.
Backbone
  Vector backbone: pTwist high copy
  Backbone manufacturer: Twist Bioscience
  Backbone size w/o insert (bp): 4947
  Vector type: Mammalian Expression, Adenoviral, AAV
Growth in bacteria
  Bacterial resistance: Ampicillin, 100 μg/mL
  Growth temperature: 37°C
  Growth strain: NEB Stable
  Copy number: High Copy
Gene/Insert
  Gene/Insert name: L4-33k
  Species: Synthetic
  Insert size (bp): 743
  Promoter: Ef1a
  Cloning method: Restriction Enzyme; 5′ cloning site NcoI (not destroyed); 3′ cloning site NheI (destroyed during cloning)
Terms and licenses: Academic/Nonprofit Terms; Industry Terms: Not Available to Industry
How to cite: JD183 was a gift from Nerea Zabaleta (Addgene plasmid # 229489 ; http://n2t.net/addgene:229489 ; RRID:Addgene_229489)
