[The description below was written by a language model from this plasmid's Addgene catalogue record and pLannotate feature annotations shown in this document.]
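Description:
JD183 is a mammalian expression plasmid built on the Twist Bioscience pTwist high-copy backbone that places the adenoviral L4-33k gene under the control of the human EF-1α promoter. It is maintained in E. coli through a high-copy ColE1/pUC-type origin and selected with ampicillin via a full-length β-lactamase gene; a short additional bla fragment near the origin appears to be a backbone remnant. The sequenced plasmid is about 5.6 kb, consistent with the listed backbone and insert sizes.

The expression unit consists of the strong constitutive EF-1α promoter, followed after a short gap by a synthetic open reading frame that matches the human adenovirus 5 33K protein, and then an SV40-derived polyadenylation region, annotated on the reverse strand along with a small fragment of large T antigen sequence. The insert was cloned between NcoI and NheI sites, with the latter destroyed. The 33K protein is annotated as a probable small terminase that helps drive packaging of the viral genome into empty capsids. No epitope tag, reporter or mammalian selection marker is annotated. The cassette and the bacterial elements are surrounded by insulating parts typical of this backbone: T7 and rrnG transcription terminators, an upstream synthetic poly(A) signal in reverse orientation that limits read-through into the promoter, and 5′ and 3′ β-globin insulator fragments.

The record classes the plasmid as adenoviral- and AAV-related, and the associated study asked which adenoviral helper genes are needed for AAV production in HEK293 cells. JD183 therefore serves to supply L4-33k alone by transfection so that its contribution to helper function can be tested separately from other adenoviral genes.
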