Features (pLannotate 1.2.2; 14 found; start..end, strand, type, name):
     46..92      -  terminator     T7 terminator: transcription terminator for bacteriophage T7 RNA polymerase
    110..158     -  polyA_signal   poly(A) signal: synthetic polyadenylation signal
    195..1373    +  promoter       EF-1α promoter: strong constitutive promoter for human elongation factor EF-1α
   1585..2265    +  CDS            SF33K_ADE05: Experimental evidence at protein level: Swiss-Prot protein existence level 1. Probably functions as the small terminase that is part of the molecular motor that translocates genomic DNA in empty capsid during DNA packaging. This motor is located at a unique vertex and comprises at least the IVa2 ATPase, the small terminase 33K and probably a portal. Forms a ring-like structure of about 17 nm in which genomic DNA is translocated into the capsid. Stimulates IVa2 ATPase activity in the presence of the viral genome. Once the DNA is packaged, the terminase detaches: the 33K protein is present in th
   2313..2434    -  polyA_signal   SV40 poly(A) signal: SV40 polyadenylation signal
   2457..2526    -  CDS            large T antigen (fragment): large T antigen from SV40 (simian virus 40)
   2549..2595    +  terminator     T7 terminator: transcription terminator for bacteriophage T7 RNA polymerase
   2625..2761    +  terminator     rrnG terminator: transcription terminator from the E. coli ribosomal RNA rrnG operon (Albrechtsen et al., 1991)
   2806..2877    +  misc_feature   3' β-globin insulator: insulator downstream of the human β-globin locus (Farrell et al., 2002)
   3103..3691    -  rep_origin     ori: high-copy-number ColE1/pMB1/pBR322/pUC origin of replication
   3863..3927    -  CDS            bla(M) (fragment): β-lactamase lacking the signal sequence; bla(M); allows cytosolic expression of β-lactamase
   4437..5297    +  CDS            AmpR: β-lactamase; bla; confers resistance to ampicillin, carbenicillin, and related antibiotics
   5310..5446    +  terminator     rrnG terminator: transcription terminator from the E. coli ribosomal RNA rrnG operon (Albrechtsen et al., 1991)
   5598..41      +  misc_feature   5' β-globin insulator (across the origin): insulator upstream of the human β-globin locus (Farrell et al., 2002)
>Addgene plasmid #229489 | JD183 | addgene full sequence | sequence record 455007 | Addgene NGS Result
CTTCCCTCTAGTGGTCATAACAGCAGCTTCAGCTACCTCTCAATTCAAAAAACCCCTCAAGACCCGTTTA
GAGGCCCCAAGGGGTTATGCTATCAATCGTTGCGTTACACACACAAAAAACCAACACACATCCATCTTCG
ATGGATAGCGATTTTATTATCTAACTGCTGATCGAGTGTAGCCAGATCTCGTGAGGCTCCGGTGCCCGTC
AGTGGGCAGAGCGCACATCGCCCACAGTCCCCGAGAAGTTGGGGGGAGGGGTCGGCAATTGAACCGGTGC
CTAGAGAAGGTGGCGCGGGGTAAACTGGGAAAGTGATGTCGTGTACTGGCTCCGCCTTTTTCCCGAGGGT
GGGGGAGAACCGTATATAAGTGCACTAGTCGCCGTGAACGTTCTTTTTCGCAACGGGTTTGCCGCCAGAA
CACAGGTAAGTGCCGTGTGTGGTTCCCGCGGGCCTGGCCTCTTTACGGGTTATGGCCCTTGCGTGCCTTG
AATTACTTCCACCTGGCTGCAGTACGTGATTCTTGATCCCGAGCTTCGGGTTGGAAGTGGGTGGGAGAGT
TCGTGGCCTTGCGCTTAAGGAGCCCCTTCGCCTCGTGCTTGAGTTGTGGCCTGGCCTGGGCGCTGGGGCC
GCCGCGTGCGAATCTGGTGGCACCTTCGCGCCTGTCTCGCTGCTTTCGATAAGTCTCTAGCCATTTAAAA
TTTTTGATGACCTGCTGCGACGCTTTTTTTCTGGCAAGATAGTCTTGTAAATGCGGGCCAAGATCAGCAC
ACTGGTATTTCGGTTTTTGGGGCCGCGGGCGGCGACGGGGCCCGTGCGTCCCAGCGCACATGTTCGGCGA
GGCGGGGCCTGCGAGCGCGGCCACCGAGAATCGGACGGGGGTAGTCTCAAGCTGCCCGGCCTGCTCTGGT
GCCTGGCCTCGCGCCGCCGTGTATCGCCCCGCCCTGGGCGGCAAGGCTGGCCCGGTCGGCACCAGTTGCG
TGAGCGGAAAGATGGCCGCTTCCCGGCCCTGCTGCAGGGAGCACAAAATGGAGGACGCGGCGCTCGGGAG
AGCGGGCGGGTGAGTCACCCACACAAAGGAAAAGGGCCTTTCCGTCCTCAGCCGTCGCTTCATGTGACTC
CACGGAGTACCGGGCGCCGTCCAGGCACCTCGATTAGTTCTCCAGCTTTTGGAGTACGTCGTCTTTAGGT
TGGGGGGAGGGGTTTTATGCGATGGAGTTTCCCCACACTGAGTGGGTGGAGACTGAAGTTAGGCCAGCTT
GGCACTTGATGTAATTCTCCTTGGAATTTGCCCTTTTTGAGTTTGGATCTTGGTTCATTCTCAAGCCTCA
GACAGTGGTTCAAAGTTTTTTTCTTCCATTTCAGGTGTCGTGAAAACTACCCCTAAAAGCCAAAAGATCT
TTGTCGATCCTACCATCCACTCGACACACCCGCCAGCGGCCGCTGCCAAGCTTCCGAGCTCTCGAATTCA
TCTTGGCTGAGGAATCTTCTAACAATTTAGAGCTTAAAAACGCCCACGAGGCGGAGAACGAAATATCCAG
AGAGACGTTAGAAACGTTCAAAAACGTTCACCGGTAGGGCCACCATGGCACCCAAAAAGAAGCTGCAGCT
GCCGCCGCCACCCACGGACGAGGAGGAATACTGGGACAGTCAGGCAGAGGAGGTTTTGGACGAGGAGGAG
GAGGACATGATGGAAGACTGGGAGAGCCTAGACGAGGAAGCTTCCGAGGTCGAAGAGGTGTCAGACGAAA
CACCGTCACCCTCGGTCGCATTCCCCTCGCCGGCGCCCCAGAAATCGGCAACCGGTTCCAGCATGGCTAC
AACCTCCGCTCCTCAGGCGCCGCCGGCACTGCCCGTTCGCCGACCCAACCGTAGATGGGACACCACTGGA
ACCAGGGCCGCCCATACTGCACCGGCGGCAGCGGCAGCAACAGCAGCGGCCACACAGAAGCAAAGGCGAC
CGGATAGCAAGACTCTGACAAAGCCCAAGAAATCCACAGCGGCGGCAGCAGCAGGAGGAGGAGCGCTGCG
TCTGGCGCCCAACGAACCCGTATCGACCCGCGAGCTTAGAAACAGGATTTTTCCCACTCTGTATGCTATA
TTTCAACAGAGCAGGGGCCAAGAACAAGAGCTGAAAATAAAAAACAGGTCTCTGCGATCCCTCACCCGCA
GCTGCCTGTATCACAAAAGCGAAGATCAGCTTCGGCGCACGCTGGAAGACGCGGAGGCTCTCTTCAGTAA
ATACTGCGCGCTGACTCTTAAGGACTAGCTTGACTGACTGAGATACAGCGTACCTTCAGCTCACAGACAT
GATAAGATACATTGATGAGTTTGGACAAACCACAACTAGAATGCAGTGAAAAAAATGCTTTATTTGTGAA
ATTTGTGATGCTATTGCTTTATTTGTAACCATTATAAGCTGCAATAAACAAGTTAACAACAACAATTGCA
TTCATTTTATGTTTCAGGTTCAGGGGGAGGTGTGGGAGGTTTTTTAAAGCAAGTAAAACCTCTACAAATG
TGGTATTGGCCCATCTCTATCGGTATCGTAGCATAACCCCTTGGGGCCTCTAAACGGGTCTTGAGGGGTT
TTTTGTGCCCCTCGGGCCGGATTGCTATCTACCGGCATTGGCGCAGAAAAAAATGCCTGATGCGACGCTG
CGCGTCTTATACTCCCACATATGCCAGATTCAGCAACGGATACGGCTTCCCCAACTTGCCCACTTCCATA
CGTGTCCTCCTTACCAGAAATTTATCCTTAAGGTCGTCAGCTATCCTGCAGGCGATCTCTCGATTTCGAT
CAAGACATTCCTTTAATGGTCTTTTCTGGACACCACTAGGGGTCAGAAGTAGTTCATCAAACTTTCTTCC
CTCCCTAATCTCATTGGTTACCTTGGGCTATCGAAACTTAATTAACCAGTCAAGTCAGCTACTTGGCGAG
ATCGACTTGTCTGGGTTTCGACTACGCTCAGAATTGCGTCAGTCAAGTTCGATCTGGTCCTTGCTATTGC
ACCCGTTCTCCGATTACGAGTTTCATTTAAATCATGTGAGCAAAAGGCCAGCAAAAGGCCAGGAACCGTA
AAAAGGCCGCGTTGCTGGCGTTTTTCCATAGGCTCCGCCCCCCTGACGAGCATCACAAAAATCGACGCTC
AAGTCAGAGGTGGCGAAACCCGACAGGACTATAAAGATACCAGGCGTTTCCCCCTGGAAGCTCCCTCGTG
CGCTCTCCTGTTCCGACCCTGCCGCTTACCGGATACCTGTCCGCCTTTCTCCCTTCGGGAAGCGTGGCGC
TTTCTCATAGCTCACGCTGTAGGTATCTCAGTTCGGTGTAGGTCGTTCGCTCCAAGCTGGGCTGTGTGCA
CGAACCCCCCGTTCAGCCCGACCGCTGCGCCTTATCCGGTAACTATCGTCTTGAGTCCAACCCGGTAAGA
CACGACTTATCGCCACTGGCAGCAGCCACTGGTAACAGGATTAGCAGAGCGAGGTATGTAGGCGGTGCTA
CAGAGTTCTTGAAGTGGTGGCCTAACTACGGCTACACTAGAAGAACAGTATTTGGTATCTGCGCTCTGCT
GAAGCCAGTTACCTTCGGAAAAAGAGTTGGTAGCTCTTGATCCGGCAAACAAACCACCGCTGGTAGCGGT
GGTTTTTTTGTTTGCAAGCAGCAGATTACGCGCAGAAAAAAAGGATCTCAAGAAGATCCTTTGATCTTTT
CTACGGGGTCTGACGCTCAGTGGAACGAAAACTCACGTTAAGGGATTTTGGTCATGAGATTATCAAAAAG
GATCTTCACCTAGATCCTTTTAAATTAAAAATGAAGTTTTAAATCAATCTAAAGTATATATGAGTAAACT
TGGTCTGACAGTTACCAATGCTTAATCAGTGAGGCACCTATCTCAGCGATCTGTCTATTTCGTTCATCCA
TAGTTGCATTTAAATTTCCGAACTCTCCAAGGCCCTCGTCGGAAAATCTTCAAACCTTTCGTCCGATCCA
TCTTGCAGGCTACCTCTCGAACGAACTATCGCAAGTCTCTTGGCCGGCCTTGCGCCTTGGCTATTGCTTG
GCAGCGCCTATCGCCAGGTATTACTCCAATCCCGAATATCCGAGATCGGGATCACCCGAGAGAAGTTCAA
CCTACATCCTCAATCCCGATCTATCCGAGATCCGAGGAATATCGAAATCGGGGCGCGCCTGGTGTACCGA
GAACGATCCTCTCAGTGCGAGTCTCGACGATCCATATCGTTGCTTGGCAGTCAGCCAGTCGGAATCCAGC
TTGGGACCCAGGAAGTCCAATCGTCAGATATTGTACTCAAGCCTGGTCACGGCAGCGTACCGATCTGTTT
AAACCTAGATATTGATAGTCTGATCGGTCAACGTATAATCGAGTCCTAGCTTTTGCAAACATCTATCAAG
AGACAGGATCAGCAGGAGGCTTTCGCATGAGTATTCAACATTTCCGTGTCGCCCTTATTCCCTTTTTTGC
GGCATTTTGCCTTCCTGTTTTTGCTCACCCAGAAACGCTGGTGAAAGTAAAAGATGCTGAAGATCAGTTG
GGTGCGCGAGTGGGTTACATCGAACTGGATCTCAACAGCGGTAAGATCCTTGAGAGTTTTCGCCCCGAAG
AACGCTTTCCAATGATGAGCACTTTTAAAGTTCTGCTATGTGGCGCGGTATTATCCCGTATTGACGCCGG
GCAAGAGCAACTCGGTCGCCGCATACACTATTCTCAGAATGACTTGGTTGAGTATTCACCAGTCACAGAA
AAGCATCTTACGGATGGCATGACAGTAAGAGAATTATGCAGTGCTGCCATAACCATGAGTGATAACACTG
CGGCCAACTTACTTCTGACAACGATTGGAGGACCGAAGGAGCTAACCGCTTTTTTGCACAACATGGGGGA
TCATGTAACTCGCCTTGATCGTTGGGAACCGGAGCTGAATGAAGCCATACCAAACGACGAGCGTGACACC
ACGATGCCTGTAGCAATGGCAACAACCTTGCGTAAACTATTAACTGGCGAACTACTTACTCTAGCTTCCC
GGCAACAGTTGATAGACTGGATGGAGGCGGATAAAGTTGCAGGACCACTTCTGCGCTCGGCCCTTCCGGC
TGGCTGGTTTATTGCTGATAAATCTGGAGCCGGTGAGCGTGGGTCTCGCGGTATCATTGCAGCACTGGGG
CCAGATGGTAAGCCCTCCCGTATCGTAGTTATCTACACGACGGGGAGTCAGGCAACTATGGATGAACGAA
ATAGACAGATCGCTGAGATAGGTGCCTCACTGATTAAGCATTGGTAACCGATTCTAGGTGCATTGGCGCA
GAAAAAAATGCCTGATGCGACGCTGCGCGTCTTATACTCCCACATATGCCAGATTCAGCAACGGATACGG
CTTCCCCAACTTGCCCACTTCCATACGTGTCCTCCTTACCAGAAATTTATCCTTAAGATCCCGAATCGTT
TAAACTCGACTCTGGCTCTATCGAATCTCCGTCGTTTCGAGCTTACGCGAACAGCCGTGGCGCTCATTTG
CTCGTCGGGCATCGAATCTCGTCAGCTATCGTCAGCTTACCTTTTTGGCAGCGATCGCGGCTCCCGACAT
CTTGGACCATTAGCTCCACAGGTATCTT
